>Addgene plasmid #209027 | pLCHKOv3-CD46 Ex3_1-Lb | addgene full sequence | sequence record 414806 | Addgene NGS Result
CCCGGGTTGCGCCTTTTCCAAGGCAGCCCTGGGTTTGCGCAGGGACGCGGCTGCTCTGGGCGTGGTTCCG
GGAAACGCAGCGGCGCCGACCCTGGGTCTCGCACATTCTTCACGTCCGTTCGCAGCGTCACCCGGATCTT
CGCCGCTACCCTTGTGGGCCCCCCGGCGACGCTTCCTGCTCCGCCCCTAAGTCGGGAAGGTTCCTTGCGG
TTCGCGGCGTGCCGGACGTGACAAACGGAAGCCGCAGCTCACACTAGTACCCTCGCAGACGGACAGCGCC
AGGGAGCAATGGCAGCGCGCCGACCGCGATGGGCTGTGGCCAATAGCGGCTGCTCAGCAGGGCGCGCCGA
GAGCAGCGGCCGGGAAGGGGCGGTGCGGGAGGCGGGGTGTGGGGCGGTAGTGTGGGCCCTGTTCCTGCCC
GCGCGGTGTTCCGCATTCTGCAAGCCTCCGGAGCGCACGTCGGCAGTCGGCTCCCTCGTTGACCGAATCA
CCGACCTCTCTCCCCAGGGGGATCCACCGGAGCTTACCATGACCGAGTACAAGCCCACGGTGCGCCTCGC
CACCCGCGACGACGTCCCCAGGGCCGTACGCACCCTCGCCGCCGCGTTCGCCGACTACCCCGCCACGCGC
CACACCGTCGATCCGGACCGCCACATCGAGCGGGTCACCGAGCTGCAAGAACTCTTCCTCACGCGCGTCG
GGCTCGACATCGGCAAGGTGTGGGTCGCGGACGACGGCGCCGCCGTGGCGGTCTGGACCACGCCGGAGAG
CGTCGAAGCGGGGGCGGTGTTCGCCGAGATCGGCCCGCGCATGGCCGAGTTGAGCGGTTCCCGGCTGGCC
GCGCAGCAACAGATGGAAGGCCTCCTGGCGCCGCACCGGCCCAAGGAGCCCGCGTGGTTCCTGGCCACCG
TCGGTGTTTCGCCCGACCACCAGGGCAAGGGTCTGGGCAGCGCCGTCGTGCTCCCCGGAGTGGAGGCGGC
CGAGCGCGCCGGGGTGCCCGCCTTCCTGGAGACCTCCGCGCCCCGCAACCTCCCCTTCTACGAGCGGCTC
GGCTTCACCGTCACCGCCGACGTCGAGGTGCCCGAAGGACCGCGCACCTGGTGCATGACCCGCAAGCCCG
GTGCCTGAACGCGTTAAGTCGACAATCAACCTCTGGATTACAAAATTTGTGAAAGATTGACTGGTATTCT
TAACTATGTTGCTCCTTTTACGCTATGTGGATACGCTGCTTTAATGCCTTTGTATCATGCTATTGCTTCC
CGTATGGCTTTCATTTTCTCCTCCTTGTATAAATCCTGGTTGCTGTCTCTTTATGAGGAGTTGTGGCCCG
TTGTCAGGCAACGTGGCGTGGTGTGCACTGTGTTTGCTGACGCAACCCCCACTGGTTGGGGCATTGCCAC
CACCTGTCAGCTCCTTTCCGGGACTTTCGCTTTCCCCCTCCCTATTGCCACGGCGGAACTCATCGCCGCC
TGCCTTGCCCGCTGCTGGACAGGGGCTCGGCTGTTGGGCACTGACAATTCCGTGGTGTTGTCGGGGAAAT
CATCGTCCTTTCCTTGGCTGCTCGCCTGTGTTGCCACCTGGATTCTGCGCGGGACGTCCTTCTGCTACGT
CCCTTCGGCCCTCAATCCAGCGGACCTTCCTTCCCGCGGCCTGCTGCCGGCTCTGCGGCCTCTTCCGCGT
CTTCGCCTTCGCCCTCAGACGAGTCGGATCTCCCTTTGGGCCGCCTCCCCGCGTCGACTTTAAGACCAAT
GACTTACAAGGCAGCTGTAGATCTTAGCCACTTTTTAAAAGAAAAGGGGGGACTGGAAGGGCTAATTCAC
TCCCAACGAAGACAAGATCTGCTTTTTGCTTGTACTGGGTCTCTCTGGTTAGACCAGATCTGAGCCTGGG
AGCTCTCTGGCTAACTAGGGAACCCACTGCTTAAGCCTCAATAAAGCTTGCCTTGAGTGCTTCAAGTAGT
GTGTGCCCGTCTGTTGTGTGACTCTGGTAACTAGAGATCCCTCAGACCCTTTTAGTCAGTGTGGAAAATC
TCTAGCAGTACGTATAGTAGTTCATGTCATCTTATTATTCAGTATTTATAACTTGCAAAGAAATGAATAT
CAGAGAGTGAGAGGAACTTGTTTATTGCAGCTTATAATGGTTACAAATAAAGCAATAGCATCACAAATTT
CACAAATAAAGCATTTTTTTCACTGCATTCTAGTTGTGGTTTGTCCAAACTCATCAATGTATCTTATCAT
GTCTGGCTCTAGCTATCCCGCCCCTAACTCCGCCCATCCCGCCCCTAACTCCGCCCAGTTCCGCCCATTC
TCCGCCCCATGGCTGACTAATTTTTTTTATTTATGCAGAGGCCGAGGCCGCCTCGGCCTCTGAGCTATTC
CAGAAGTAGTGAGGAGGCTTTTTTGGAGGCCTAGGGACGTACCCAATTCGCCCTATAGTGAGTCGTATTA
CGCGCGCTCACTGGCCGTCGTTTTACAACGTCGTGACTGGGAAAACCCTGGCGTTACCCAACTTAATCGC
CTTGCAGCACATCCCCCTTTCGCCAGCTGGCGTAATAGCGAAGAGGCCCGCACCGATCGCCCTTCCCAAC
AGTTGCGCAGCCTGAATGGCGAATGGG
[124 nt withheld, positions 2618-2741]
C
[91 nt withheld, positions 2743-2833]
A
[49 nt withheld, positions 2835-2883]
CCTTTGACGTTGGAGTCCACGTTCTTT
[37 nt withheld, positions 2911-2947]
ACCCTATCTCGGTCTATTCTTTTGATTTATAAGGGATTTTGCCGATTTCGGCCTATTGGTTAAAAAATGA
GCTGATTTAACAAAAATTTAACGCGAATTTTAACAAAATATTAACGCTTACAATTTAGGTGGCACTTTTC
GGGGAAATGTGCGCGGAACCCCTATTTGTTTATTTTTCTAAATACATTCAAATATGTATCCGCTCATGAG
ACAATAACCCTGATAAATGCTTCAATAATATTGAAAAAGGAAGAGTATGAGTATTCAACATTTCCGTGTC
GCCCTTATTCCCTTTTTTGCGGCATTTTGCCTTCCTGTTTTTGCTCACCCAGAAACGCTGGTGAAAGTAA
AAGATGCTGAAGATCAGTTGGGTGCACGAGTGGGTTACATCGAACTGGATCTCAACAGCGGTAAGATCCT
TGAGAGTTTTCGCCCCGAAGAACGTTTTCCAATGATGAGCACTTTTAAAGTTCTGCTATGTGGCGCGGTA
TTATCCCGTATTGACGCCGGGCAAGAGCAACTCGGTCGCCGCATACACTATTCTCAGAATGACTTGGTTG
AGTACTCACCAGTCACAGAAAAGCATCTTACGGATGGCATGACAGTAAGAGAATTATGCAGTGCTGCCAT
AACCATGAGTGATAACACTGCGGCCAACTTACTTCTGACAACGATCGGAGGACCGAAGGAGCTAACCGCT
TTTTTGCACAACATGGGGGATCATGTAACTCGCCTTGATCGTTGGGAACCGGAGCTGAATGAAGCCATAC
CAAACGACGAGCGTGACACCACGATGCCTGTAGCAATGGCAACAACGTTGCGCAAACTATTAACTGGCGA
ACTACTTACTCTAGCTTCCCGGCAACAATTAATAGACTGGATGGAGGCGGATAAAGTTGCAGGACCACTT
CTGCGCTCGGCCCTTCCGGCTGGCTGGTTTATTGCTGATAAATCTGGAGCCGGTGAGCGTGGGTCTCGCG
GTATCATTGCAGCACTGGGGCCAGATGGTAAGCCCTCCCGTATCGTAGTTATCTACACGACGGGGAGTCA
GGCAACTATGGATGAACGAAATAGACAGATCGCTGAGATAGGTGCCTCACTGATTAAGCATTGGTAACTG
TCAGACCAAGTTTACTCATATATACTTTAGATTGATTTAAAACTTCATTTTTAATTTAAAAGGATCTAGG
TGAAGATCCTTTTTGATAATCTCATGACCAAAATCCCTTAACGTGAGTTTTCGTTCCACTGAGCGTCAGA
CCCCGTAGAAAAGATCAAAGGATCTTCTTGAGATCCTTTTTTTCTGCGCGTAATCTGCTGCTTGCAAACA
AAAAAACCACCGCTACCAGCGGTGGTTTGTTTGCCGGATCAAGAGCTACCAACTCTTTTTCCGAAGGTAA
CTGGCTTCAGCAGAGCGCAGATACCAAATACTGTTCTTCTAGTGTAGCCGTAGTTAGGCCACCACTTCAA
GAACTCTGTAGCACCGCCTACATACCTCGCTCTGCTAATCCTGTTACCAGTGGCTGCTGCCAGTGGCGAT
AAGTCGTGTCTTACCGGGTTGGACTCAAGACGATAGTTACCGGATAAGGCGCAGCGGTCGGGCTGAACGG
GGGGTTCGTGCACACAGCCCAGCTTGGAGCGAACGACCTACACCGAACTGAGATACCTACAGCGTGAGCT
ATGAGAAAGCGCCACGCTTCCCGAAGGGAGAAAGGCGGACAGGTATCCGGTAAGCGGCAGGGTCGGAACA
GGAGAGCGCACGAGGGAGCTTCCAGGGGGAAACGCCTGGTATCTTTATAGTCCTGTCGGGTTTCGCCACC
TCTGACTTGAGCGTCGATTTTTGTGATGCTCGTCAGGGGGGCGGAGCCTATGGAAAAACGCCAGCAACGC
GGCCTTTTTACGGTTCCTGGCCTTTTGCTGGCCTTTTGCTCACATGTTCTTTCCTGCGTTATCCCCTGAT
TCTGTGGATAACCGTATTACCGCCTTTGAGTGAGCTGATACCGCTCGCCGCAGCCGAACGACCGAGCGCA
GCGAGTCAGTGAGCGAGGAAGCGGAAGAGCGCCCAATACGCAAACCGCCTCTCCCCGCGCGTTGGCCGAT
TCATTAATGCAGCTGGCACGACAGGTTTCCCGACTGGAAAGCGGGCAGTGAGCGCAACGCAATTAATGTG
AGTTAGCTCACTCATTAGGCACCCCAGGCTTTACACTTTATGCTTCCGGCTCGTATGTTGTGTGGAATTG
TGAGCGGATAACAATTTCACACAGGAAACAGCTATGACCATGATTACGCCAAGCGCGCAATTAACCCTCA
CTAAAGGGAACAAAAGCTGGAGCTGCAAGCTTAATGTAGTCTTATGCAATACTCTTGTAGTCTTGCAACA
TGGTAACGATGAGTTAGCAACATGCCTTACAAGGAGAGAAAAAGCACCGTGCATGCCGATTGGTGGAAGT
AAGGTGGTACGATCGTGCCTTATTAGGAAGGCAACAGACGGGTCTGACATGGATTGGACGAACCACTGAA
TTGCCGCATTGCAGAGATATTGTATTTAAGTGCCTAGCTCGATACATAAACGGGTCTCTCTGGTTAGACC
AGATCTGAGCCTGGGAGCTCTCTGGCTAACTAGGGAACCCACTGCTTAAGCCTCAATAAAGCTTGCCTTG
AGTGCTTCAAGTAGTGTGTGCCCGTCTGTTGTGTGACTCTGGTAACTAGAGATCCCTCAGACCCTTTTAG
TCAGTGTGGAAAATCTCTAGCAGTGGCGCCCGAACAGGGACTTGAAAGCGAAAGGGAAACCAGAGGAGCT
CTCTCGACGCAGGACTCGGCTTGCTGAAGCGCGCACGGCAAGAGGCGAGGGGCGGCGACTGGTGAGTACG
CCAAAAATTTTGACTAGCGGAGGCTAGAAGGAGAGAGATGGGTGCGAGAGCGTCAGTATTAAGCGGGGGA
GAATTAGATCGCGATGGGAAAAAATTCGGTTAAGGCCAGGGGGAAAGAAAAAATATAAATTAAAACATAT
AGTATGGGCAAGCAGGGAGCTAGAACGATTCGCAGTTAATCCTGGCCTGTTAGAAACATCAGAAGGCTGT
AGACAAATACTGGGACAGCTACAACCATCCCTTCAGACAGGATCAGAAGAACTTAGATCATTATATAATA
CAGTAGCAACCCTCTATTGTGTGCATCAAAGGATAGAGATAAAAGACACCAAGGAAGCTTTAGACAAGAT
AGAGGAAGAGCAAAACAAAAGTAAGACCACCGCACAGCAAGCGGCCGCTGATCTTCAGACCTGGAGGAGG
AGATATGAGGGACAATTGGAGAAGTGAATTATATAAATATAAAGTAGTAAAAATTGAACCATTAGGAGTA
GCACCCACCAAGGCAAAGAGAAGAGTGGTGCAGAGAGAAAAAAGAGCAGTGGGAATAGGAGCTTTGTTCC
TTGGGTTCTTGGGAGCAGCAGGAAGCACTATGGGCGCAGCGTCAATGACGCTGACGGTACAGGCCAGACA
ATTATTGTCTGGTATAGTGCAGCAGCAGAACAATTTGCTGAGGGCTATTGAGGCGCAACAGCATCTGTTG
CAACTCACAGTCTGGGGCATCAAGCAGCTCCAGGCAAGAATCCTGGCTGTGGAAAGATACCTAAAGGATC
AACAGCTCCTGGGGATTTGGGGTTGCTCTGGAAAACTCATTTGCACCACTGCTGTGCCTTGGAATGCTAG
TTGGAGTAATAAATCTCTGGAACAGATTTGGAATCACACGACCTGGATGGAGTGGGACAGAGAAATTAAC
AATTACACAAGCTTAATACACTCCTTAATTGAAGAATCGCAAAACCAGCAAGAAAAGAATGAACAAGAAT
TATTGGAATTAGATAAATGGGCAAGTTTGTGGAATTGGTTTAACATAACAAATTGGCTGTGGTATATAAA
ATTATTCATAATGATAGTAGGAGGCTTGGTAGGTTTAAGAATAGTTTTTGCTGTACTTTCTATAGTGAAT
AGAGTTAGGCAGGGATATTCACCATTATCGTTTCAGACCCACCTCCCAACCCCGAGGGGACCCTGCAGGA
TTTAAATCCGAGGGGACCCAGAGAATTCAAAAAAGCTTCTCTTCTTAAGCATTCCTGATCTACACTTAGT
AGAAATTAGCACCGACTCGGTGCCACTTTTTCAAGTTGATAACGGACTAGCCTTATTTCAACTTGCTATG
CTGTTTCCAGCATAGCTCTGAAACCTACGGTGATGATGATTTTCCGGTACCTCGTCCTTTCCACAAGATA
TATAAAGCCAAGAAATCGAAATACTTTCAAGTTACGGTAAGCATATGATAGTCCATTTTAAAACATAATT
TTAAAACTGCAAACTACCCAAGAAATTATTACTTTCTACGTCACGTATTTTGTACTAATATCTTTGTGTT
TACAGTCAAATTAATTCTAATTATCTCTCTAACAGCCTTGTATCGTATATGCAAATATGAAGGAATCATG
GGAAATAGGCCCTCGAATTCTAGATCTTGAGACAAATGGCAGTATTCATCCACAATTTTAAAAGAAAAGG
GGGGATTGGGGGGTACAGTGCAGGGGAAAGAATAGTAGACATAATAGCAACAGACATACAAACTAAAGAA
TTACAAAAACAAATTACAAAAATTCAAAATTTTCGGGTTTATTACAGGGACAGCAGAGATCCACTTTGGC
GCCGGCTCGAGATTTAAATCCTGCAGGCGAGGGGG
Features (pLannotate 1.2.2; 27 found; start..end, strand, type, name):
      7..507     +  promoter       hPGK promoter: human phosphoglycerate kinase 1 promoter
    529..1128    +  CDS            PuroR (fragment): puromycin N-acetyltransferase; pac from Streptomyces; confers resistance to puromycin
   1144..1732    +  misc_feature   WPRE: woodchuck hepatitis virus posttranscriptional regulatory element
   1783..1802    +  misc_feature   cPPT/CTS (fragment): central polypurine tract and central termination sequence of HIV-1
   1804..2037    +  LTR            3' LTR (ΔU3): self-inactivating 3' long terminal repeat (LTR) from HIV-1
   2115..2236    +  polyA_signal   SV40 poly(A) signal: SV40 polyadenylation signal
   2276..2411    +  rep_origin     SV40 ori: SV40 origin of replication
   2432..2450    -  promoter       T7 promoter: promoter for bacteriophage T7 RNA polymerase
   2458..2613    +  CDS            lacZα (fragment): LacZα fragment of β-galactosidase; lacZ fragment
   2618..3046    +  rep_origin     f1 ori (sequence partly withheld): f1 bacteriophage origin of replication; arrow indicates direction of (+) strand synthesis
   3099..3203    +  promoter       AmpR promoter: bla
   3204..4064    +  CDS            AmpR: β-lactamase; bla; confers resistance to ampicillin, carbenicillin, and related antibiotics
   4235..4823    +  rep_origin     ori: high-copy-number ColE1/pMB1/pBR322/pUC origin of replication
   5006..5098    +  CDS            lacI (fragment): lac repressor; lacI; The lac repressor binds to the lac operator to inhibit transcription in E. coli. This inhibition can be relieved by adding lactose or isopropyl-β-D-thiogalactopyranoside (IPTG).
   5111..5132    +  protein_bind   CAP binding site: CAP binding activates transcription in the presence of cAMP. E. coli catabolite activator protein
   5147..5177    +  promoter       lac promoter: promoter for the E. coli lac operon
   5185..5201    +  protein_bind   lac operator: The lac repressor binds to the lac operator to inhibit transcription in E. coli. This inhibition can be relieved by adding lactose or isopropyl-β-D-thiogalactopyranoside (IPTG). lac repressor encoded by lacI
   5246..5264    +  promoter       T3 promoter: promoter for bacteriophage T3 RNA polymerase
   5292..5518    +  promoter       RSV promoter: Rous sarcoma virus enhancer/promoter
   5519..5699    +  LTR            5' LTR (truncated): truncated 5' long terminal repeat (LTR) from HIV-1
   5746..5871    +  misc_feature   HIV-1 Ψ: packaging signal of human immunodeficiency virus type 1
   5855..6218    +  CDS            HIV-1 gag (fragment): gag protein from human immunodeficiency virus 1; gag
   6364..6597    +  misc_feature   RRE: The Rev response element (RRE) of HIV-1 allows for Rev-dependent mRNA export from the nucleus to the cytoplasm.
   6974..7000    +  CDS            Rev (fragment): human immunodeficiency virus 1 (HIV-1) Rev protein; rev; enhances nuclear export of unspliced and incompletely spliced viral mRNAs
   7086..7153    -  misc_RNA       tracrRNA (fragment): trans-activating CRISPR RNA for the Streptococcus pyogenes CRISPR/Cas9 system
   7201..7441    -  promoter       U6 promoter: RNA polymerase III promoter for human U6 snRNA
   7483..7600    +  misc_feature   cPPT/CTS: central polypurine tract and central termination sequence of HIV-1
