[The description below was written by a language model from this plasmid's Addgene catalogue record and pLannotate feature annotations shown in this document.]
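Description:
pLCHKOv3-CD46 Ex3_1-Lb is a third-generation, self-inactivating lentiviral CRISPR vector (7,672 nt in the sequenced record) built on the pLCHKOv3 backbone. It delivers a single hybrid guide RNA (hgRNA) for the CHyMErA system. In bacteria it is maintained through a high-copy ColE1/pUC-type origin with ampicillin resistance. An f1 origin, lac promoter/operator remnants and T7/T3 promoters are carried over from the cloning backbone. The viral genome is transcribed from an RSV promoter fused to a truncated HIV-1 5' LTR and ends in a ΔU3 3' LTR. It includes the Ψ packaging signal with a partial gag sequence, the RRE for Rev-dependent nuclear export, a cPPT/CTS and a WPRE to boost transcript expression. An SV40 poly(A) signal and SV40 origin lie downstream of the 3' LTR.

The payload is a human U6 (RNA polymerase III) cassette, annotated on the reverse strand relative to the viral genome. It expresses a fusion transcript made up of an SpCas9 spacer, the SpCas9 tracrRNA scaffold (version 1), an LbCas12a direct repeat and a Cas12a spacer. In cells that supply both nucleases, Cas12a's intrinsic RNase activity cleaves the transcript at the direct repeat and releases separate Cas9 and Cas12a guides. According to the record, the two guides together are intended to delete exon 3 of human CD46. The vector encodes neither nuclease, so both must be provided separately. A human PGK promoter drives puromycin N-acetyltransferase, which allows selection of transduced mammalian cells. The construct accompanies a study of genome-scale exon perturbation screens, but the record does not state its specific role in that work.
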