Addgene plasmid #209027: pLCHKOv3-CD46 Ex3_1-Lb
Purpose: Lentiviral vector expressing U6 driven hybrid guide (hgRNA) targeting human CD46 Exon 3 for deletion using SpCas9 and LbCas12a nucleases (CHyMErA system)
Depositing lab: Thomas Gonatopoulos-Pournatzis. Depositing organization: National Cancer Institute (NCI). Publication: Genome-scale exon perturbation screens uncover exons critical for cell fitness. Xiao MS, Damodaran AP, Kumari B, Dickson E, Xing K, On TA, Parab N, King HE, Perez AR, Guiblet WM, Duncan G, Che A, Chari R, Andresson T, Vidigal JA, Weatheritt RJ, Aregger M, Gonatopoulos-Pournatzis T. Mol Cell. 2024 Jul 11;84(13):2553-2572.e19. doi: 10.1016/j.molcel.2024.05.024. Epub 2024 Jun 24. PubMed 38917794.
Backbone
  Vector backbone: pLCHKOv3
  Vector type: Mammalian Expression, Lentiviral, CRISPR
  Selectable markers: Puromycin
Growth in bacteria
  Bacterial resistance: Ampicillin, 100 μg/mL
  Growth temperature: 30°C
  Growth strain: ccdB Survival
  Copy number: High Copy
Gene/Insert
  Gene/Insert name: hgRNA for deletion of CD46 Exon 3 with SpCas9 tracrRNAv1 & LbCas12a DR
  gRNA/shRNA sequence: GAAAATCATCATCACCGTAGGTTTCAGAGCTATGCTGGAAACAGCATAGCAAGTTGAAATAAGGCTAGTCCGTTATCAACTTGAAAAAGTGGCACCGAGTCGGTGCTAATTTCTACTAAGTGTAGATCAGGAATGCTTAAGAAGAGAAGC
  Species: Synthetic
  Promoter: U6
  Cloning method: Restriction Enzyme; 5′ cloning site Unknown (unknown if destroyed)
  Sequencing primers: 5′ GACTATCATATGCTTACCGT
Terms and licenses: Academic/Nonprofit Terms; Industry Terms: Not Available to Industry
How to cite: pLCHKOv3-CD46 Ex3_1-Lb was a gift from Thomas Gonatopoulos-Pournatzis (Addgene plasmid # 209027 ; http://n2t.net/addgene:209027 ; RRID:Addgene_209027)
